Addgene plasmid #204990: pMB2-D-TelR
Purpose: Level 2 MoClo plasmid for A. baumannii with additional Tellurite resistance cassette for multi-drug resistance strains
Depositing lab: Veronica Godoy-Carter. Depositing organization: Northeastern University. Publication: AspFlex: Molecular Tools to Study Gene Expression and Regulation in Acinetobacter baumannii. Brychcy M, Kokodynski A, Lloyd D, Godoy VG. ACS Synth Biol. 2023 Aug 16. doi: 10.1021/acssynbio.3c00167. PubMed 37587063.
Backbone
  Vector backbone: pTU2-D-RFP / pSB1C3
  Backbone manufacturer: Paul Freemont Lab / iGem (Addgene plasmid # 72957)
  Vector type: Bacterial Expression, Synthetic Biology
  Selectable markers: mRFP1
Growth in bacteria
  Bacterial resistance: Kanamycin, 50 μg/mL
  Growth temperature: 37°C
  Growth strain: DH5alpha
  Growth instructions: Use Tellurite for selection in A. baumannii
  Copy number: High Copy
Gene/Insert
  Gene/Insert name: mRFP1
  Species: Synthetic
  Mutation: Added replications elements for Acinetobacter species into the PstI site and Tellurite resistance cassette into XbaI site
  Cloning method: Restriction Enzyme; 5′ cloning site Unknown (unknown if destroyed); 3′ cloning site Unknown (unknown if destroyed)
Resource information
  A portion of this plasmid was derived from a plasmid made by: Original base plasmid was received from Addgene, Tellurite resistance cassette from pMO130-TelR (50799)
Terms and licenses: Academic/Nonprofit Terms; Industry Terms: Not Available to Industry
Depositor comments: This plasmid is related to, but is not included with, the AspFlex Kit (Addgene #1000000217: https://www.addgene.org/kits/godoy-carter-aspflex/)
How to cite: pMB2-D-TelR was a gift from Veronica Godoy-Carter (Addgene plasmid # 204990 ; http://n2t.net/addgene:204990 ; RRID:Addgene_204990)
