[The description below was written by a language model from this plasmid's Addgene catalogue record and pLannotate feature annotations shown in this document.]
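Description:
pMB2-D-TelR is a Level 2 Modular Cloning (MoClo) destination plasmid adapted as an E. coli–Acinetobacter baumannii shuttle vector. It is built on pTU2-D-RFP, itself a pSB1C3-type backbone. In E. coli it replicates from a high-copy ColE1/pUC-type origin and is selected with kanamycin through an aphA-3 aminoglycoside phosphotransferase gene followed by the lambda t0 terminator. The feature table also shows a cat promoter and chloramphenicol acetyltransferase gene immediately upstream of KanR, although the catalogue lists only kanamycin as the bacterial resistance. According to the record, replication elements for Acinetobacter species were inserted at the PstI site. These are not annotated, but a stretch of roughly 4 kb between the his operon terminator and the T7Te terminator carries no annotated features and may correspond to that region.

The distinguishing addition is a tellurite resistance cassette, taken from pMO130-TelR and placed in the XbaI site. It comprises the kla operon genes klaA (kilA), klaB (telA) and klaC (telB), preceded by a T7 gene 10 ribosome binding site and followed by the tonB terminator. The cassette is flanked by a full and a minimal FRT site, an arrangement that in principle permits FLP-mediated excision. Tellurite selection is intended for multidrug-resistant A. baumannii strains, where conventional antibiotic markers are of little use. The cloning position is occupied by an mRFP1 cassette driven by the lac promoter and operator with a CAP binding site, and terminated by the rrnB T1 and T7Te terminators. In MoClo systems such a cassette typically serves as a visual dropout marker: colonies lose red fluorescence when assembled transcription units replace it. The plasmid is related to, but not part of, the AspFlex toolkit for studying gene expression and regulation in A. baumannii.
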