Features (pLannotate 1.2.2; 23 found; start..end, strand, type, name):
     43..64      -  misc_feature   MCS (fragment): pUC18/19 multiple cloning site
     82..129     -  protein_bind   FRT: FLP-mediated recombination occurs in the 8-bp core sequence TCTAGAAA (Turan and Bode, 2011). FLP recombinase from the Saccharomyces cerevisiae 2μ plasmid
    221..243     +  RBS            RBS: efficient ribosome binding site from bacteriophage T7 gene 10 (Olins and Rangwala, 1989)
    261..1019    +  CDS            klaA: KLAA_ECOLX - Also known as kilA. Protein predicted: Swiss-Prot protein existence level 4. Belongs to the kla operon, which is associated with cryptic tellurite resistance, and IncW plasmid fertility inhibition. From Escherichia coli.
   1040..2173    +  CDS            klaB: KLAB_ECOLX - Also known as telA. Protein inferred from homology: Swiss-Prot protein existence level 3. Belongs to the kla operon, which is associated with cryptic tellurite resistance, and IncW plasmid fertility inhibition. From Escherichia coli.
   2173..3123    +  CDS            klaC: KLAC_ECOLX - Also known as telB. Protein predicted: Swiss-Prot protein existence level 4. Belongs to the kla operon, which is associated with cryptic tellurite resistance, and IncW plasmid fertility inhibition. From Escherichia coli.
   3144..3175    -  terminator     tonB terminator: bidirectional E. coli tonB-P14 transcription terminator
   3239..3272    -  protein_bind   FRT (minimal): supports FLP-mediated excision but not integration (Turan and Bode, 2011) FLP recombinase from the Saccharomyces cerevisiae 2μ plasmid
   3296..3317    +  misc_feature   MCS (fragment): pUC18/19 multiple cloning site
   3333..3376    +  terminator     bacterial terminator: putative bacterial transcription terminator
   3462..3559    +  promoter       cat promoter: promoter of the E. coli cat gene encoding chloramphenicol acetyltransferase
   3560..4216    +  CDS            cat: CAT_ECOLX - Experimental evidence at protein level: Swiss-Prot protein existence level 1. This enzyme is an effector of chloramphenicol resistance in bacteria. From Escherichia coli. This protein is used as a marker in many commonly used cloning vectors, such as pACYC184.
   4314..5108    +  CDS            KanR: aminoglycoside phosphotransferase; aphA-3; confers resistance to kanamycin
   5137..5231    +  terminator     lambda t0 terminator: transcription terminator from phage lambda
   5414..6002    +  rep_origin     ori: high-copy-number ColE1/pMB1/pBR322/pUC origin of replication
   6197..6254    -  terminator     his operon terminator: This putative transcriptin terminator from the E. coli his operon has a 2-bp deletion introduced during synthesis. Its efficiency has not been determined.
  10215..10242   -  terminator     T7Te terminator: phage T7 early transcription terminator
  10258..10329   -  terminator     rrnB T1 terminator: transcription terminator T1 from the E. coli rrnB gene
  10377..11051   -  CDS            mRFP1: mRFP1 is a basic (constitutively fluorescent) red fluorescent protein published in 2002, derived from Discosoma sp.. It is reported to be a somewhat slowly-maturing monomer with low acid sensitivity.
  11085..11107   -  protein_bind   lac operator (fragment): The lac repressor binds to the lac operator to inhibit transcription in E. coli. This inhibition can be relieved by adding lactose or isopropyl-β-D-thiogalactopyranoside (IPTG). lac repressor encoded by lacI
  11111..11141   -  promoter       lac promoter: promoter for the E. coli lac operon
  11156..11177   -  protein_bind   CAP binding site: CAP binding activates transcription in the presence of cAMP. E. coli catabolite activator protein
  11190..6       -  CDS            lacI (fragment) (across the origin): lac repressor; lacI; The lac repressor binds to the lac operator to inhibit transcription in E. coli. This inhibition can be relieved by adding lactose or isopropyl-β-D-thiogalactopyranoside (IPTG).
>Addgene plasmid #204990 | pMB2-D-TelR | addgene full sequence | sequence record 404869 | Addgene NGS Result
GTATTGCGTCTCTAGATTCGATGAGACCTCTAGAAGCGGCCGCCCCGGGTACCGAGCTCGAATTAGCTTC
AAAAGCGCTCTGAAGTTCCTATACTTTCTAGAGAATAGGAACTTCGGAATAGGAACTTCAAGATCCCCTG
ATTCCCTTTGTCAACAGCAATGGATATCAGCCGTTGACTTAGTTGGTATTTCCGGAATATCATGCTGGGT
TCCGAATAATTTTGTTTAACTTTAAGAAGGAGATATACCATGGAAGAACAAGCGTGAACATGGCGCGATT
GAAGGGGGAGGTTTTGCCCGCCCTCTTCGCGTCGCCGGCGACGATTGGCGAGTACGGGGCCGGCATCGAC
GGGGCGGATTCCCTCAACGAGCTGTCGAATCTGATGGAGCACGGCGCAGTTGCCGCGCTGGCCGACAAAA
TCAGCCAGATCGTGGCGAAGCTGGTCGACGCGGACCCCCGCAAGATCGCGGAAAAGCCTACCTGGTTCGA
GAAGATGCTTGGCCGTGAGGTTGAACGCCAGGTGAGGTATCAGGTCGCCCGCAAGACGCTCGACCAGTTG
CTGGACGAAGCCGAGGGCGTAGCGCAGCGCGTGCGGGACACGTTGCGCGCCTTGGATGACATGCTCAATA
CGCATGAGGCCGAGGTAGACCGGCTCAGAGCCTACATTCAAGCCGGGCGCGAGTTCCTGGACGAGAACCC
CGAGGCCGGCGCGGCCAAGGCCGGCGTGATCGAGTTCGACAAGCCGCGCGAACGCTTCGCGCGCAAGCTC
GCCAACCTGGCAACCCTCATGGCGTCCCATGAAATGAGCGTCACTCAGATGAAGCTCACGCGGGCGCAGG
CCGTGGACATGCTGGACCGCTTCTCTGAAACGGCATCCGTCCTGGTGCCCGTCTGGCGTCAGCACACCCT
CGCGCTCATCACCACCAAGAACATGAATCCGGCAATGGTCGCCGAGGCGGCCAAAGCTCACCAGGCGCTC
ATGCGGAGCCTTTCGCAGAGCCTGGAAGGCATCAACCAATAACACGGCGGGAGAACCCTATGAACGCACT
GAAAACGACGCACGACGCCAAGGCCCCTATCGTCGCCTTTGACATGACCCCGGCAACCCTGCGCGAGCTG
GGCTTGCAGGAAAGCGACGTGCCGGAAGTCCATGCGGTCGCGCAGCGGATCGAGGTCGGCAGTCCGCAGA
CCGTTGCCGAGTTCGGCCGCGACGTGGCCGAGCACACGTCCCGCTACGCCGATAGCCTGCTGGACCAGGT
GCGCAACAGCGACCTGGACGAAGCAGGCGAGAAACTGACCCAGGTTGTCGCCAAGGCCCGTTCCCTGAAC
GTCGGCCCTTTGTCCGACAACCGTTCCCGCCTGCCCCTGATTGGCCCGCTGATCGACCGCTCCCGCGTCC
GTTCGACGGGCTTCATGGCGCGCTTCGACACGACCCGCGAGCAGATCGAACACCTGGTCAGCGAAGTGCA
GACCACCCAGCAAGGCATCGCGCAGCGCAATGCCTCGCTCGACGAAATGTTCGCAGCCGTGCGCGAGGAA
CACCGCCTTCTTGGCGTCCACATCGCGGCCGGCAAGGTCCGCCTTGCCGAGCTGCGCGAGCAGGCCGAGG
GTCTGCGCGGCAATGTCGGGAACGACCCTGGCCGCGTGCAGGAGCTGGCCGACCTCGATGCGATGGTTGC
CAACCTGGACAAGCGCATCGGCGACCTGATCGCCTTGCAACATTCGGCCATGCAGAGCCTGCCGACCATC
CGCATGATCCAGGCCAACAACCAGATGCTGGTCGATAAATTCCACACCATCCGCGAAATCACCGTGCCGG
CGTGGAAGCGGCAATTCATGCTGGCCTTGAGCCTCAACGAGCAGAAGAACGCCGTCGAACTGGCCACGGC
CATCGACGACACCACCAACGACCTGATGAAGCGCAATGCGGCCCTGCTGCATCGCACGTCCGTCGAAACG
GCGAAGGAGAACCAACGCCTGGTGATCGACGTGGACACGCTCAAGCAGGTTCAGACGACGCTCATCAAGA
CCGTCGAGGACGTTATTCGCATCCAGCAGGAAGGCGTGCAGAAGCGCAAGGATGCCGAGAAGCAGATCGC
CGCAATGCGTGGCGATCTTCAAGCCAAGCTGACCCGCCAGCCCGTGCGCGAGCTGGCCCAACAGGAGTCC
GTATGAATGCCACAAACACCGATGTTTTCGCCCAGGTAGGCGGCCTGGAGGCCCGAGGCGCGAAGATGAA
GAAGCGGGGCACCCGCTTCCTCATCGCGGCGCTGGCAGTCCTTGCCATTGCCGGGATCGGGGCAGTAACG
GGATGGGCGATCAGCCCGAGCGCGACGCCCGGAAGCATTGACGTGCCGCAGGTGCTGGCATCGACATTCA
GCGACCAGGTGCCGGGCAGTGAGGGCGGCGGCCTGGGTGGCGGCCTGCCCTTCACTTCGGCCGTCGGGGC
ATTCACGGACTTCATGGCGGGGCCGGCAATTTTTACCTTGGGCATTCTTGGCATAGTGGTCGCGGGTGCC
GTGCTCGTGTTCGGGGGTGAGTTCTGCGGGTTCGTGCGATCCGTCTGCATGATGGTGATAGCCGTCAGCA
TGATTTTCGTGTCGTCGAACTTGGTGAAGGGCATTCTCGGCGGCGATCACGACGCCGGCCCTGCGGAGCC
TTCGCCGCGTGCGCGATTCATGGCGGCCGTGGAGGCCAAGGATTTCGCGCGAGTGCAAGAGCTGATCGAG
GCGCGTGGAGCCAAGTCGGCGGCTGATTATGTCCTTGCGCAGCTCGCCGTGGCCGAAGGTCTGGACCGCA
AGCCTGGTGCGCGCGTCGTGGTCGGGAAAGCGGCGGGCAGCATGGCAATGCCGCCTGCGGCGCTGGGTTT
TACGCCAAGGGGAGAAGCGGCATACGCCATCGAGCGGTCAGCCTATGGTGAGCCGAGGTCCAGCATTGCG
AAGCAGTACCAGCAGGAATGGAACCGGAAGGCGGCGACCTGGTGGGCGATGGCCGGTGTGGCCGGCATCA
TCGGCGCGATCCTGGCGGCGGCGGCAACCGGCTTTGTTGGGCTGGCAGTGTCGATCCGCAACCGAGTGAA
GCGCGTGCGCGACCTGTTGGTGATGGAGCCGGGTGCAGAGCCATAAGGGATCGATCCCCCTCAAGTCAAA
AGCCTCCGGTCGGAGGCTTTTGACTTTCTGCTCGAGGAGCTAATTCCATTGAGTAAGTTTTTAAGCACAT
CAGCTTCAAAAGCGCTCTGAAGTTCCTATACTTTCTAGAGAATAGGAACTTCGGAATAGGTACTTCAAGA
TCCCCAATTCGAGCTCGGTACCCGGGGCGGCCGCGAATTCCAGAAATCATCCTTAGCGAAAGCTAAGGAT
TTTTTTTATCTGAAATTCTGCCTCGTGATACGCCTATTTTTATAGGTTAATGTCATGATAATAATGGTTT
CTTAGACGTCAGGTGGCACTCGAGTTGATCGGGCACGTAAGAGGTTCCAACTTTCACCATAATGAAATAA
GATCACTACCGGGCGTATTTTTTGAGTTATCGAGATTTTCAGGAGCTAAGGAAGCTAAAATGGAGAAAAA
AATCACTGGATATACCACCGTTGATATATCCCAATGGCATCGTAAAGAACATTTTGAGGCATTTCAGTCA
GTTGCTCAATGTACCTATAACCAGACCGTTCAGCTGGATATTACGGCCTTTTTAAAGACCGTAAAGAAAA
ATAAGCACAAGTTTTATCCGGCCTTTATTCACATTCTTGCCCGCCTGATGAATGCTCATCCGGAATTTCG
TATGGCAATGAAAGACGGTGAGCTGGTGATATGGGATAGTGTTCACCCTTGTTACACCGTTTTCCATGAG
CAAACTGAAACGTTTTCATCGCTCTGGAGTGAATACCACGACGATTTCCGGCAGTTTCTACACATATATT
CGCAAGATGTGGCGTGTTACGGTGAAAACCTGGCCTATTTCCCTAAAGGGTTTATTGAGAATATGTTTTT
CGTGTCAGCCAATCCCTGGGTGAGTTTCACCAGTTTTGATTTAAACGTGGCCAATATGGACAACTTCTTC
GCCCCCGTTTTCACCATGGGCAAATATTATACGCAAGGCGACAAGGTGCTGATGCCGCTGGCGATTCAGG
TTCATCATGCCGTTTGTGATGGCTTCCATGTCGGCAGAATGCTTAATGAATTACAACAGTACTGCGATGA
GTGGCAGGGCGGGGCGTAATTTGATTTCTCGAGAAGCTGGGGATCCGTTTGATTTTTAATGGATAATGTG
ATATAATCTTTAAATACTGTAGAAAAGAGGAAGGAAATAATAAATGGCTAAAATGAGAATATCACCGGAA
TTGAAAAAACTGATCGAAAAATACCGCTGCGTAAAAGATACGGAAGGAATGTCTCCTGCTAAGGTATATA
AGCTGGTGGGAGAAAATGAAAACCTATATTTAAAAATGACGGACAGCCGGTATAAAGGGACCACCTATGA
TGTGGAACGGGAAAAGGACATGATGCTATGGCTGGAAGGAAAGCTGCCTGTTCCAAAGGTCCTGCACTTT
GAACGGCATGATGGCTGGAGCAATCTGCTCATGAGTGAGGCCGATGGCGTCCTTTGCTCGGAAGAGTATG
AAGATGAACAAAGCCCTGAAAAGATTATCGAGCTGTATGCGGAGTGCATCAGGCTCTTTCACTCCATCGA
CATATCGGATTGTCCCTATACGAATAGCTTAGACAGCCGCTTAGCCGAATTGGATTACTTACTGAATAAC
GATCTGGCCGATGTGGATTGCGAAAACTGGGAAGAAGACACTCCATTTAAAGATCCGCGCGAGCTGTATG
ATTTTTTAAAGACGGAAAAGCCCGAAGAGGAACTTGTCTTTTCCCACGGCGACCTGGGAGACAGCAACAT
CTTTGTGAAAGATGGCAAAGTAAGTGGCTTTATTGATCTTGGGAGAAGCGGCAGGGCGGACAAGTGGTAT
GACATTGCCTTCTGCGTCCGGTCGATCAGGGAGGATATCGGGGAAGAACAGTATGTCGAGCTATTTTTTG
ACTTACTGGGGATCAAGCCTGATTGGGAGAAAATAAAATATTATATTTTACTGGATGAATTGTTTTAGGA
CGTCGCCGGCGGATCGAGCTCGCTTGGACTCCTGTTGATAGATCCAGTAATGACCTCAGAACTCCATCTG
GATTTGTTCAGAACGCTCGGTTGCCGCCGGGCGTTTTTTATTGGTGAGAATCCAAGCCTCGAGCTGTCAG
ACCAAGTTTACTCATATATACTTTAGATTGATTTAAAACTTCATTTTTAATTTAAAAGGATCTAGGTGAA
GATCCTTTTTGATAATCTCATGACCAAAATCCCTTAACGTGAGTTTTCGTTCCACTGAGCGTCAGACCCC
GTAGAAAAGATCAAAGGATCTTCTTGAGATCCTTTTTTTCTGCGCGTAATCTGCTGCTTGCAAACAAAAA
AACCACCGCTACCAGCGGTGGTTTGTTTGCCGGATCAAGAGCTACCAACTCTTTTTCCGAAGGTAACTGG
CTTCAGCAGAGCGCAGATACCAAATACTGTTCTTCTAGTGTAGCCGTAGTTAGGCCACCACTTCAAGAAC
TCTGTAGCACCGCCTACATACCTCGCTCTGCTAATCCTGTTACCAGTGGCTGCTGCCAGTGGCGATAAGT
CGTGTCTTACCGGGTTGGACTCAAGACGATAGTTACCGGATAAGGCGCAGCGGTCGGGCTGAACGGGGGG
TTCGTGCACACAGCCCAGCTTGGAGCGAACGACCTACACCGAACTGAGATACCTACAGCGTGAGCTATGA
GAAAGCGCCACGCTTCCCGAAGGGAGAAAGGCGGACAGGTATCCGGTAAGCGGCAGGGTCGGAACAGGAG
AGCGCACGAGGGAGCTTCCAGGGGGAAACGCCTGGTATCTTTATAGTCCTGTCGGGTTTCGCCACCTCTG
ACTTGAGCGTCGATTTTTGTGATGCTCGTCAGGGGGGCGGAGCCTGTGGAAAAACGCCAGCAACGCGGCC
TTTTTACGGTTCCTGGCCTTTTGCTGGCCTTTTGCTCACATGTTCTTTCCTGCGTTATCCCCTGATTCTG
TGGATAACCGTATTACCGCCTTTGAGTGAGCTGATACCGCTCGCCGCAGCCGAACGACCGAGCGCAGCGA
GTCAGTGAGCGAGGAAGCCTGCATAACGCGAAGTAATCTTTTCGGTTTTAAAGAAAAAGGGCAGGGTGGT
GACACCTTGCCCTTTTTTGCCGGACTGCAGTTAACAAGTTGCCTGACGCTGTGTCTTATCCAGTTCATGC
GGCAATGCTATCTCTACTTCCTTTGCTAATCTTGCCTCCTGTTTGATGTCACCGTTCTTTTTTAGTTCGG
ATTGCTCTACCCGATTCCATAGGGTTTGACGATCTAACATGTCAGGACTTGCCCCAGTTGGGGCAAAAAT
TTGGGTGTATTCAATGCCTGTTTTTTTGGTGTAGTCCTGCTCTTTTCCGTACGTATCACAGTACAATTTT
TCGCCTGCTCGGTATGCTGCACATGCCACGATTGAGCGACCATCTGACCTCGAAATGTTCTGCATTTCAC
AATGGTAAATTGCCATTTTCATCACCTGTTTATTAACAGCCGCCCCAAGTTTTGGGCGGTTGGGGTGTCG
GGGTTTCCCTGACCGTACTTGCAAAATTTGGCGTAGCAAAAATTTTGCGTAAGTGCGCCCTTCGGGAACT
CTGCGAGGCTAAAAGCAAAAGCAAGAGCAATAAGGCTTTGACTTTGTTTTTTGATTTTGCTCGCTGCGCT
CGGATCTTGATGTAAGTCGAGTTTTTGAAGTAGAACACTTTTCACATTGATGATGGTTCATACTTCGGAA
AATAGGTTGAGACACAGGCATTAAAAATGGTCAAAAAAACAGCTATGGAATTGGGTCAAATGCTCGATGA
AGAAAAGGAAAAATTGGAACGTCAGGAAAAGGCAAGAAAGGATCTAGCTGACGCTGTGGTGAAAGGTCGA
GAGCAAAAACAGGCAAGGTCAGACGATGCAAAACGCAAGATCCTGATCGGGGCTTACTTACTGAAGAAAC
ATGATAATGACATCAAGAAACTTGTGGAACAAAACCCCGATTTTATTGGGTACATTAGAGAAAATGATAA
GCACTTATTTTCATAGGCATTAGTAGTTATAAAAAACCCTCATAAATCGAGGGTTTCTTTTTTATCTGCA
TTACTTTTTGAATCAATGTACTTTTTTAGCTTGCTATTTTTCACTGCATACAGCCGCTTATACTCTTTCT
CAATCAATGCGGTCAAAATGGCTTTTTGGCTCTCCCCTGCTGCGCCCACCATGTCCGCAAGCATATCCGA
CACACCCTTATCTATAAACACCTCCAAACGTTGACTATCAAGGCTTTTGCGTTTTTCACGATATGCTTTT
TGTCGTTCGGCATTGGTTTTTGGCGGCTCTTTTAGCATGTCCTGTGTTTTCTGATCGTTCGGGTCTTTCA
TGTCTTTAACTCCCATATAGTATATCATAGTTACAGGATAACATTGTTTTTAGTTACAGGATAACTTTTT
ATAAAATTTATTTGTAAAAATTTATGCTATCCTGCAACTATTTTTAAATTACAGGATAACTATTTAACGT
TACCCTGTAACTATAGTTATCCTGTAACGCTAAATTAATTACCCTGTAACATATATTTTGTTATCCTGTA
ACAACTAAATATTGAAATAATACTACCAAAGTTACCCTGTAACGAAAATAACTAGGTTAAAAAATGATCG
GATTTTAACATTTTGCGTTGTTCCAAAAGTTATCAACAGCCTAGAACGTCATAGGAAGCGATTACAGACA
CTTTATAGCTATCAGCATGGGAACATAAGGGCAGGATGAAATATGGGTCTTAAAACGCAAATGGTGAGGT
TTTAGAGGTATTTTTTGAAGATGATTAAGGCGGTTTGTTTTTAAAATTTTTGGCGGCTCTCAGGCTGCTT
ACATTTTAACCAGTTCAGTGAAAAGTTCTTTTTCAGCAAATTTCTGTTTAGCACCATAGCTAAAACTTGC
GTGGAACATATTAAGAATTGACCGAAATGACACAATCTCAATTATATTTTTTTTGAAAAGTTTTCTTTAT
CAAATATTTTAAATCATTGATTTATATATAAGTATACATTCATTTTAATAATTAATCTTTATTTAACAAT
GATTTATCTATATTCAATTGTTTAATTATTCTTACTAATATTATCTCTATATCAATATTTTTTATTTAAA
AACATATGTTTAGTAGTGCTTTTGATTAAAGTACCAGAGGGAGGGAGCAGAGCTGAATGGGAAATACTCA
CCCTAGAGCGATTCTTAAAAATCACCCTAAAGTATTCCCATTCGATGTACCGTCGGTCGGTCGCTTTCGC
ATCAGGGATGACATCACTGTATCAAGCTGCCACTGTTATGATTACGATTGATAGCACCGCCTGAACACGC
TCATAACCGCCAATTAAATGACTACTCATTGCGTCCGCTACTCTGTTCAGTTCCCCTAGTAATAGCGTTT
TTCCGATGTGTGCTAGCGTCACTGTACCTCATCACCCACACATGGACAGATTGAGTTACAGACATTGGCT
AAATTTTTGGGGTCTATGCTTGACAAAGCGAGTTAAAACCTTAGAATTTAAGACAGGTACATTAAGCCCC
TGTGGTGAAATCATTAGCGGTCGTCAAACCTTAATGCTTTCGATTGCCGATATGTCAGTATCGAAGATCT
GTACCCCATAAATTACGGTAAAGCCCCAAGCAATTGCAAGGGGCTTTTATCTTTTTTAACAAAAAAAATT
TATAAATCAGGATTTTATAACACTAAATAATCCAAAGTACATGAGTAAGTCATGACCACTCCTGCGATGT
GTGTAGCACTCTGAGTATCCGTATTATATCAGTGATGTCATATACAACCACATAATGCGGATGTATCACT
AACTCCCTAGTATCTTTCTGTCTGCCTGTGCGCCCCATCAGTCGATTATCAACAAGTAAATCTGTCTTTT
CTTCAATTAAATCATCAATTTCAATAGCTGCTATAGGGTTGCGTTCTTCAAGATAATCATAGATATTTCT
ACGATCTTGGCGAGCTGTTTCAGTCCACTCAATCTTCATTCTTCGCTGCCAGTTTCGCCAATGTTGCAGC
ACGTCTAGCGGCAAACTCTGCCTTTACGTCCTCATGTGGAATCAACTTGCCTGCATTGGCTTCATTTAAG
CCGATCTGTACCTGCTGCTTGAACCATTTGTCATAGTCTGCGGCTTCCTGTTGCTTCTTAACAAAGTCAC
GCATGAAGTCACGGATTAGCTGCGCCCCCGACCGATCAACAGTCTTAGCAAGGCTTGAAAATTCTTGCTT
TAGGTCATGGTCTACCCGAAAGGTAAAAGTCGCTTCTGTCATGTTTTTCACTCCAATGTGTTACATTTGA
ATGCTATTGTAACACATTAAAAAGTTAGGTCATTGTCTTTTTTCGGCTTAGGCTGTTCTTGGTCATAACG
TGGTTTAAATGATGGCTGTCGCTCATTCTCAAGTAAAATTTTCCGTTTATTAACAGCCTGTTGCATCTGC
TCATAGTAAGGCATCAACTGCGGTAAAATATCAGCAAGTGCCTGTCTGTCTTTATCCAGGATACGGCTCA
ATTGCCCGATTTTTTTCAAGTCACGCTCATAGGCTATTCTGTCGCTGATCTGCTCGTATTTTTGCTTTGA
ACACCTTATGTACTCTTGCATATCGTTACTTGCCCATGCCTGCGCCTGAAGACGTGTAAACATGGAAATG
TCTGAAGCAACATGGTCGCTGATATGGTCATACTCAGCATCTTTGACATAGCCGTATTTTGATAAATATC
TTTCATAGTCCTGCCGTTTCTTTTTGTCATCTTCCTGTTTTTGTTTAGTTTCTCTTTCTATCTGCTGTTG
TTTTCGTTGCTGTTCCTGTTGCTCCTCTTTTATCTCTCTGTGATAAATGGAAAGGCTAGATTGATCATTA
TCCCAACGTGTGAGCATGTCCTCAAAGCCGTAATAATCAGCACTAAACCAACCTGTTTTCACTTTCACTG
GTGGCGGCAGTGGCTCTCCGATCTCCCTTAGCAGTGCTGTAGCTGCTCGTCCCTCTTTGATCACTTTATC
AAGCTGCAAGCGGTCGATATTGTCTTGCAACTGCAGGGTCTCTAACACTAATGAGACGTATAAACGCAGA
AAGGCCCACCCGAAGGTGAGCCAGTGTGACTCTAGTAGAGAGCGTTCACCGACAAACAACAGATAAAACG
AAAGGCCCAGTCTTTCGACTGAGCCTTTCGTTTTATTTGATGCCTGGCTCTAGTAGCGATCTACACTAGC
ACTATCAGCGTTATTAAGCACCGGTGGAGTGACGACCTTCAGCACGTTCGTACTGTTCAACGATGGTGTA
GTCTTCGTTGTGGGAGGTGATGTCCAGTTTGATGTCGGTTTTGTAAGCACCCGGCAGCTGAACCGGTTTT
TTAGCCATGTAGGTGGTTTTAACTTCAGCGTCGTAGTGACCACCGTCTTTCAGTTTCAGACGCATTTTGA
TTTCACCTTTCAGAGCACCGTCTTCCGGGTACATACGTTCGGTGGAAGCTTCCCAACCCATGGTTTTTTT
CTGCATAACCGGACCGTCGGACGGGAAGTTGGTACCACGCAGTTTAACTTTGTAGATGAACTCACCGTCT
TGCAGGGAGGAGTCCTGGGTAACGGTAACAACACCACCGTCTTCGAAGTTCATAACACGTTCCCATTTGA
AACCTTCCGGGAAGGACAGTTTCAGGTAGTCCGGGATGTCAGCCGGGTGTTTAACGTAAGCTTTGGAACC
GTACTGGAACTGCGGGGACAGGATGTCCCAAGCGAACGGCAGCGGACCACCTTTGGTAACTTTCAGTTTA
GCGGTCTGGGTACCTTCGTACGGACGACCTTCACCTTCACCTTCGATTTCGAACTCGTGACCGTTAACGG
AACCTTCCATACGAACTTTGAAACGCATGAACTCTTTGATAACGTCTTCGGAGGAAGCCATCTAGTATTT
CTCCTCTTTCTCTAGTATGTGTGAAATTGTTATCCGCTCACAATTCCACACAACATACGAGCCGGAAGCA
TAAAGTGTAAAGCCTGGGGTGCCTAATGAGTGAGCTAACTCACATTAATTGCGTTGCGCTCACTGCCCGC
TTTCCAGTCGGGAAACCTGTCGTGCCAGCTGCATTAATGAATCGGCCAACGCGCGGGGAGAGGCGGTTTG
C
